>Addgene plasmid #126727 | pK_lacO-cP-AOX1-AtX+NpgA | addgene full sequence | sequence record 257299 | Addgene NGS Result
AATTTCACACACTAACCCCTACTTGACAGCAATATATAAACAGAAGGAAGCTGCCCTGTCTTAAACCTTT
TTTTTTATCATCATTATTAGCTTACTTTCATAATTGCGACTGGTTCCAATTGACAAGCTTTTGATTTTAA
CGACTTTTAACGACAACTTGAGAAGATCAAAAAACAACTAATTATTCGAAATGGTGCAAGACACATCAAG
CGCAAGCACTTCGCCAATTTTAACAAGATGGTACATCGACACCCGCCCTCTAACCGCCTCAACAGCAGCC
CTTCCTCTCCTTGAAACCCTCCAGCCCGCTGATCAAATCTCCGTCCAAAAATACTACCATCTGAAGGATA
AACACATGTCTCTCGCCTCTAATCTGCTCAAATACCTCTTCGTCCACCGAAACTGTCGCATCCCCTGGTC
TTCAATCGTGATCTCTCGAACCCCAGATCCGCACAGACGACCATGCTATATTCCACCCTCAGGCTCACAG
GAAGACAGCTTCAAAGACGGATATACCGGCATCAACGTTGAGTTCAACGTCAGCCACCAAGCCTCAATGG
TCGCGATCGCGGGAACAGCTTTTACTCCCAATAGTGGTGGGGACAGCAAACTCAAACCCGAAGTCGGAAT
TGATATTACGTGCGTAAACGAGCGGCAGGGACGGAACGGGGAAGAGCGGAGCCTGGAATCGCTACGTCAA
TATATTGATATATTCTCGGAAGTGTTTTCCACTGCAGAGATGGCCAATATAAGGAGGTTAGATGGAGTCT
CATCATCCTCACTGTCTGCTGATCGTCTTGTGGACTACGGGTACAGACTCTTCTACACTTACTGGGCGCT
CAAAGAGGCGTATATAAAAATGACTGGGGAGGCCCTCTTAGCACCGTGGTTACGGGAACTGGAATTCAGT
AATGTCGTCGCCCCGGCCGCTGTTGCGGAGAGTGGGGATTCGGCTGGGGATTTCGGGGAGCCGTATACGG
GTGTCAGGACGACTTTATATAAAAATCTCGTTGAGGATGTGAGGATTGAAGTTGCTGCTCTGGGCGGTGA
TTACCTATTTGCAACGGCTGCGAGGGGTGGTGGGATTGGAGCTAGTTCTAGACCAGGAGGTGGTCCAGAC
GGAAGTGGTATCCGAAGCCAGGATCCCTGGAGGCCTTTCAAGAAGTTAGATATAGAGCGAGATATCCAGC
CCTGTGCGACTGGGGTGTGTAATTGCCTATCCCATCATCATCATCATCATTGAGTTTGTAGCCTTAGACA
TGACTGTTCCTCAGTTCAAGTTGGGCACTTACGAGAAGACCGGTCTTGCTAGATTCTAATCAAGAGGATG
TCAGAATGCCATTTGCCTGAGAGATGCAGGCTTCATTTTTGATACTTTTTTATTTGTAACCTATATAGTA
TAGGATTTTTTTTGTCATTTTGTTTCTTCTCGTACGAGCTTGCTCCTGATCAGCCTATCTCGCAGCTGAT
GAATATCTTGTGGTAGGGGTTTGGGAAAATCATTCGAGTTTGATGTTTTTCTTGGTATTTCCCACTCCTC
TTCAGAGTACAGAAGATTAAGTGAGAAGATCTTGTGTGGAATTGTGAGCGGATAACAATTTCACACACTA
ACCCCTACTTGACAGCAATATATAAACAGAAGGAAGCTGCCCTGTCTTAAACCTTTTTTTTTATCATCAT
TATTAGCTTACTTTCATAATTGCGACTGGTTCCAATTGACAAGCTTTTGATTTTAACGACTTTTAACGAC
AACTTGAGAAGATCAAAAAACAACTAATTATTCGAAATGGAGGTACATGGAGATGAAGTGTTGTCAGTCG
ACTCTGGCATCTCAACTCCGCCCTCGACAGGAGGTGGATTTCGGAGGCCACTAGAGACTCCCGGAACAGA
AATCGGGAATCTCAATCTTAACCCTCAGAATGAGGTTGCCGTTGTTGGAATGGCCTGCCGGCTTGCCGGG
GGCAATCATTCTCCAGAAGAACTGTGGCAGTCCATTCTAAACAGGAAGGATGCCTCTGGCGAGATCCCAA
GCATGCGCTGGGAGCCGTACTACCGTCGGGACATTCGCAACCCCAAGATCCTAGATCAAACGACAAAGCG
CGGCTACTTCTTGGACCACATCGAGAATTTTGATGCCGCGTTCTTTGGCGTTTCCCCCAAAGAGGCCGAG
CAGATGGACCCCCAGCAGCGGTTGTCACTCGAGGTGACTTGGGAGGCCCTGGAAGACGCAGGAATCCCAC
CGCAGAGTTTGTCCGGCTCAGAAACAGCCGTGTTTATGGGGGTCAATTCGGATGATTATTCCAAGCTCTT
ACTGGAAGATATTCCGAACGTGGAGGCCTGGATGGGCATCGGCACTGCGTACTGCGGAGTCCCGAACCGC
ATCTCCTACCACCTGAACCTCATGGGGCCCAGCACTGCCGTTGATGCCGCCTGTGCCTCCTCTCTCGTTG
CCATCCATCACGGACGACAGGCCATCCTACAAGGCGAGAGCGAAGTCGCTATTGTCGGAGGAGTCAACGC
TCTCTGCGGGCCAGGACTGACTCGCGTACTCGATAAGGCAGGAGCGACCTCCACGGAAGGTCGCTGTCTC
TCTTTCGACGAAGATGCGAAGGGCTACGGCCGTGGTGAAGGAGCTGCGGTGGTGATCTTGAAACGGCTGT
CCACCGCCATCCGGGACGGAGACCACATTCGCGCCATCATCAAGGGTAGTGCCGTAGCACAGGATGGCAA
AACCAACGGCATCATGGCTCCCAACGCCAAGGCACAAGAGCTTGTGGCATGGAATGCTCTTCGGACAGCC
GGAGTCGACCCTCTGACGGTTGGGTATGTGGAAGCTCACGCAACGTCAACCCCTCTTGGCGATCCTACCG
AGGTCAGCGCCGTCTCAGCAGTCTACGGCAAAGGCAGACCGGAAGGGAATCCTTGCTTCATTGGCTCTGT
CAAACCCAACGTGGGCCATTTGGAAGCGGGCGCTGGCGCCGTCGGTTTCATCAAAGCAGTCATGGCAGTT
GAAAAGGCCACTTTCCCCCCACAAACCAACCTGAAGAGACTCAATTCTCGCATTGACTGGGACCAAGCCG
GAGTGAAGGTCGTCCAGGAGACACTGGAATGGCCTGGCAATGAGGATGACGTCCGCCGAGCCGGTGTTTG
CTCTTACGGATATGGCGGTACGGTCTCCCATGCAATCATCGAGGAGTTTGCGCAACAGCTCCAACGGCCG
ACTACCAACACAACCGATGAAGAGCCTCTGCCTCGGATTCTTCTGCTGTCGGCACCTCAAGAGAGACGCC
TTGCTTTGCAGGCACGGACACAGGCCTCCTGGATTGCCGCGGAGGGCAGAAATAGAACCCTGGAGTCGAT
CGCAACCACCTTGAGCACTCGTCGTGGGCACCATGACTACCGGGCTGCCATCATCGCAGAGAACCATGAT
GACGCTGTGCAGAAACTGTCTGACATTGTCAATGGTAAAGCAGCCGAATGGACGACGTCGAGTCGTGTTC
TCGATGCCAGTTGCTCCAAGGACGTGGTGTGGGTTTTCTCCGGTCATGGCGCACAATGGACTGCAATGGC
TACGGATCTCCTCAAAGACATTGTGTTCTATCAAACAATCAGCCGTCTGGACCCGATTGTGGAGCGCGAA
ATGGGCTTCTCGGCATTGCATTCCCTTGCAAGTGGCGATTTCGAATCGTCCATCAAGGTGCAAGTGCTCA
CCTATCTCGTACAGGTGGGACTGGCTGCCATCTTGCGCTCGAAGGGACTGGAGCCCCAGGCTGTCATCGG
TCATTCAGTTGGCGAAATTGCCGCCTCAGTCGCGGCCGGCTGTCTGACTGCAGAAGAAGGCGCCCTGATT
GTCACCCGCAGAGCAAACCTCTATCGGCGTGTGATGGGCGCGGGCGCAATGGTTCTCGTCAACATTCCAT
TCGCCGACATGGAGAAAGAGCTTCAAGGCCGGACGGACCTGGTGGCCGCCATTGACTCCTCGCCGTCTTC
ATGTGTTGTTTCCGGTGCCACTGAAGCTGTCCTGGCGCTCGTGGAAGACCTCAAGTCTCGTGGTGTCAAC
GCTTTCCGGGTCAAGACGGATATTCCCTTCCACCACCCGATGCTGGATCAGCTGTCCGAGCCATTGCGAG
AGGCCATGGAAGGGTCCCTGTCGCCACGCAAGCCCAGAGTCCGTCTTTACTCGACGTCGGCAGAAGACCC
ACGCAGTATGGTTGCTCGGGATATCCATTACTGGACCAGCAACATGGTCAACCCGGTCCGGTTGACGGCC
GCAGTGCAGGCAGCAGTGGACGATGGCCTGCGACTGTTCCTTGAAGTCTCTTCTCATCCCATTGTGTCTC
ACTCCGTCCGAGAGACCATGTTGGACCTGGGTGTGGAGGACTTCACCGTGACCAACACCATGGCTCGCAA
TAAGCCTGCCGACAAGACTATTCTGTCCAGCATTGCCCAGCTTCACTGTCGGGGCGCCGTCGTCAATTGG
AAGAAGCAGCTGCCGGGCCCTTGGGCGCTGGATGTGCCCTTGACGACGTGGGACCACAAGCCCTTCTGGC
GGCATATTCACACTGGCCCTATCAGTGCCTCGACTTTGCATGATGTGGACAAACACACGCTGTTGGGTCA
GCGCGTTCCCGTTGCGGGAGAAACGACTATGGTGTTCACCACCCAAATGGATGACCAGACCAAGCCTTTC
CCAGGAAGCCATCCACTGCACGGCTCTGAGATTGTTCCGGCTGCTGCCCTTGTCAACACTTTCTTGCATG
CCACCAGGGCTACCACCCTTTCCAACATTACTCTTCGCGTCCCAGTGGCCATCAGCCAGCCGCGCGACAT
CCAGGTGGTGGTGTCACAGAATCAAATCAAGATCTGCTCCCGTCTCACTCAGAAGGCGGATTCTGGGGCA
GACGAAGGTTCCTGGCTGACACACACTACGGGTCAGTGGGAAGCTGGTGGAAGCAAGAACCCCCCGGCGC
AACTCGATATTGCTGCTATCAAGGCTCGTCTCGCTAATAACAAGTTGGCGGACAACTTCTCCATCGACTA
TTTGGACAAGGTTGGCGTTTCGGCCATGGGCTTCCCTTGGGCAGTTACAGAGCACTACGGCACCCTGCAG
GAGATGATCGCTCGCGTTGATGTCGCGCCAGACGTCCCCGCGACCAGTCCACTCCCCTGGGATGCTGCCT
CTTGGGCCCCGATCCTCGATGCGGCCACCTCAGTGGGATCCACGCTCTTTTTCGATCAGCCTCGCCTGCG
CATGCCGGCTCACATTCACGGGGTTCAAGTCTACACCACGCAGCCGCCTCCCAAGGTGGGTTACCTGTAC
GTGGAAAAGGCTGGCGATCGGGATCTGGCGGTGCATGTCAGTGTCTGCGACGAGCTCGGAACCGTCTTAG
CTCGATTCGAATCCATGCGCTTTTCCGAGATCGAAGGCACGCCGGGCAGTAACGGCAGCGAGGAGAGTCT
TGTCCACCAGCTCGCATGGCCTCCCGCCACCTACAGCGAGAAGCCGCTGACAATCAACAATGTCGTCCTC
ATTTCCCGGGATAGGAACGTCGCAGATCTCTACTGTGGGTCTTTGAAAGATCGTGTGTCATCTATCACGG
TGCTGGATGCTGCTGCCGACCTGCTTTCCCTTTCGCAGGATCCCAGCAGTGTCTTGCAAGCAAAGGATAC
AGCGGTGGTGTACGTGCCCGGTCCCCTCCACAGCGCGGATTCTATCCCGACTGCGGCCCATTCCTTCCTC
ATGGAATTGCTCCTCCTGGTCAAAATCATTGTCAATGGCTCTTTGCCCACCAAGGTCTTTGTCCTTACGG
ACCGCGTCTGCGAGAGTGAGTCTGCGACGGCTCTCGCTCAGTCTCCGATCCACGGTGTCTCCCGCATCAT
TGCTTCGGAGCACCCAGATCAATGGGGCGGACTGATTGACGTCGAAACGCCGGGCCAGTTCCCACTCGAG
ACGATGAAGTATGTGCAGGAGGCGGACAACATCCGCATCTCGGATGGCATACCCAGAATTGCTCGTCTGC
GCCCGCTTCCTCGCGACAAGCTCCTACCGCCTAGCAAGCAGACTTCCCTGCTTCCCCGGCCCGAAGGTAC
CTACTTAATTACGGGTGGACTGGGCGCTCTGGGGTTGGAGGTCGCACAGTTCCTGGTGGAAAAGGGTGCT
CGTCGATTGATCCTCGTTTCTCGGCGTGCCTTGCCTCCGCGCCGGGAGTGGGCAGACATCCTTGCTGATC
CATCGTCCTCGCTGGCGCCGGCGCTGGAGACAATCCAGGCCCTTGAGACACAGGGAGCCACTGTCCACAC
CCTCGCAGTGGACATTTCCTCTCCTGACGCAGCGCCTCAACTGGCAGTCGCCATTGATGCTCTGTCGCTA
CCTCCAGTCCGCGGCGTGGTCCACGCAGCAGGCGTTCTGGACAGCCAGCTGGTCCTCTCCGCCACGTCAG
ACTCTGTCGAGCGCGTGCTGGCGCCCAAGATCACCGGAGCGCTGGTCCTTGGCACCGTCTTCCCCCCCAA
GGCACTCGATTTCTTCATGCTATTCTCCTCATGCGGACAGATACTAGGCTTCCCAGGTCAAGCATCCTAC
GCGTCTGGAAACGCGTTCCTTGATGCATTCGCAACATCGCGCCGACACCAAGGAGACAACGCTGTCGCCG
TGCAGTGGACCAGCTGGCGCTCCCTCGGCATGGCAGCCAGTACCGACTTCATCAACGCTGAGCTAGCCAG
CAAGGGCATCACTGACATCACTCGCGACGAGGGGTTCCGCGCGTGGATGCATATTTCCAAATATGATATC
GACCAGGCCGCCGTCTTGCGCAGTCTGGCCTTCGAGGCCGATGAACCCCTCCCCACCCCTATCCTTACGG
ATATTGCCGTCCGCAAGGCTGGCTCCGCCTCCTCCGCTGATGCTCCCTCTGCTGCACCGAAAGAGACGAA
CGAAATGCCGGAATCGATCCCGGAGCGTCGTACCTGGTTGGATGAACGAATCCGTGATTGTGTGGCCCGC
GTGCTTCAGCTGGGGAGCAGCGATGAGGTTGATTCCAAGGCCGCTCTGAGTGATCTGGGAGTCGACAGCG
TCATGACCGTTAGCTTGAGAGGTCAGCTGCAGAAGACGTTGGGGGTCAAGGTGCCACCCACACTGACCTG
GAGTTGCCCGACGGTGTCACATCTGGTGGGATGGTTTTTGGAAAAGATGGGAAAGGCGGCCGCCAGCTTT
CTACATCATCATCATCATCATTGAGTTTGTAGCCTTAGACATGACTGTTCCTCAGTTCAAGTTGGGCACT
TACGAGAAGACCGGTCTTGCTAGATTCTAATCAAGAGGATGTCAGAATGCCATTTGCCTGAGAGATGCAG
GCTTCATTTTTGATACTTTTTTATTTGTAACCTATATAGTATAGGATTTTTTTTGTCATTTTGTTTCTTC
TCGTACGAGCTTGCTCCTGATCAGCCTATCTCGCAGCTGATGAATATCTTGTGGTAGGGGTTTGGGAAAA
TCATTCGAGTTTGATGTTTTTCTTGGTATTTCCCACTCCTCTTCAGAGTACAGAAGATTAAGTGAGAACT
AGTAGTTCGTTTGTGCAAGCTTATCGATAAGCTTTAATGCGGTAGTTTATCACAGTTAAATTGCTAACGC
AGTCAGGCACCGTGTATGAAATCTAACAATGCGCTCATCGTCATCCTCGGCACCGTCACCCTGGATGCTG
TAGGCATAGGCTTGGTTATGCCGGTACTGCCGGGCCTCTTGCGGGATATCGTCCATTCCGACAGCATCGC
CAGTCACTATGGCGTGCTGCTAGCGCTATATGCGTTGATGCAATTTCTATGCGCACCCGTTCTCGGAGCA
CTGTCCGACCGCTTTGGCCGCCGCCCAGTCCTGCTCGCTTCGCTACTTGGAGCCACTATCGACTACGCGA
TCATGGCGACCACACCCGTCCTGTGGATCTATCGAATCTAAATGTAAGTTAAAATCTCTAAATAATTAAA
TAAGTCCCAGTTTCTCCATACGAACCTTAACAGCATTGCGGTGAGCATCTAGACCTTCAACAGCAGCCAG
ATCCATCACTGCTTGGCCAATATGTTTCAGTCCCTCAGGAGTTACGTCTTGTGAAGTGATGAACTTCTGG
AAGGTTGCAGTGTTAACTCCGCTGTATTGACGGGCATATCCGTACGTTGGCAAAGTGTGGTTGGTACCGG
AGGAGTAATCTCCACAACTCTCTGGAGAGTAGGCACCAACAAACACAGATCCAGCGTGTTGTACTTGATC
AACATAAGAAGAAGCATTCTCGATTTGCAGGATCAAGTGTTCAGGAGCGTACTGATTGGACATTTCCAAA
GCCTGCTCGTAGGTTGCAACCGATAGGGTTGTAGAGTGTGCAATACACTTGCGTACAATTTCAACCCTTG
GCAACTGCACAGCTTGGTTGTGAACAGCATCTTCAATTCTGGCAAGCTCCTTGTCTGTCATATCGACAGC
CAACAGAATCACCTGGGAATCAATACCATGTTCAGCTTGAGACAGAAGGTCTGAGGCAACGAAATCTGGA
TCAGCGTATTTATCAGCAATAACTAGAACTTCAGAAGGCCCAGCAGGCATGTCAATACTACACAGGGCTG
ATGTGTCATTTTGAACCATCATCTTGGCAGCAGTAACGAACTGGTTTCCTGGACCAAATATTTTGTCACA
CTTAGGAACAGTTTCTGTTCCGTAAGCCATAGCAGCTACTGCCTGGGCGCCTCCTGCTAGCACGATACAC
TTAGCACCAACCTTGTGGGCAACGTAGATGACTTCTGGGGTAAGGGTACCATCCTTCTTAGGTGGAGATG
CAAAAACAATTTCTTTGCAACCAGCAACTTTGGCAGGAACACCCAGCATCAGGGAAGTGGAAGGCAGAAT
TGCGGTTCCACCAGGAATATAGAGGCCAACTTTCTCAATAGGTCTTGCAAAACGAGAGCAGACTACACCA
GGGCAAGTCTCAACTTGCAACGTCTCCGTTAGTTGAGCTTCATGGAATTTCCTGACGTTATCTATAGAGA
GATCAATGGCTCTCTTAACGTTATCTGGCAATTGCATAAGTTCCTCTGGGAAAGGAGCTTCTAACACAGG
TGTCTTCAAAGCGACTCCATCAAACTTGGCAGTTAGTTCTAAAAGGGCTTTGTCACCATTTTGACGAACA
TTGTCGACAATTGGTTTGACTAATTCCATAATCTGTTCCGTTTTCTGGATAGGACGACGAAGGGCATCTT
CAATTTCTTGTGAGGAGGCCTTAGAAACGTCAATTTTGCACAATTCAATACGACCTTCAGAAGGGACTTC
TTTAGGTTTGGATTCTTCTTTAGGTTGTTCCTTGGTGTATCCTGGCTTGGCATCTCCTTTCCTTCTAGTG
ACCTTTAGGGACTTCATATCCAGGTTTCTCTCCACCTCGTCCAACGTCACACCGTACTTGGCACATCTAA
CTAATGCAAAATAAAATAAGTCAGCACATTCCCAGGCTATATCTTCCTTGGATTTAGCTTCTGCAAGTTC
ATCAGCTTCCTCCCTAATTTTAGCGTTCAACAAAACTTCGTCGTCAAATAACCGTTTGGTATAAGAACCT
TCTGGAGCATTGCTCTTACGATCCCACAAGGTGGCTTCCATGGCTCTAAGACCCTTTGATTGGCCAAAAC
AGGAAGTGCGTTCCAAGTGACAGAAACCAACACCTGTTTGTTCAACCACAAATTTCAAGCAGTCTCCATC
ACAATCCAATTCGATACCCAGCAACTTTTGAGTTGCTCCAGATGTAGCACCTTTATACCACAAACCGTGA
CGACGAGATTGGTAGACTCCAGTTTGTGTCCTTATAGCCTCCGGAATAGACTTTTTGGACGAGTACACCA
GGCCCAACGAGTAATTAGAAGAGTCAGCCACCAAAGTAGTGAATAGACCATCGGGGCGGTCAGTAGTCAA
AGACGCCAACAAAATTTCACTGACAGGGAACTTTTTGACATCTTCAGAAAGTTCGTATTCAGTAGTCAAT
TGCCGAGCATCAATAATGGGGATTATACCAGAAGCAACAGTGGAAGTCACATCTACCAACTTTGCGGTCT
CAGAAAAAGCATAAACAGTTCTACTACCGCCATTAGTGAAACTTTTCAAATCGCCCAGTGGAGAAGAAAA
AGGCACAGCGATACTAGCATTAGCGGGCAAGGATGCAACTTTATCAACCAGGGTCCTATAGATAACCCTA
GCGCCTGGGATCATCCTTTGGACAACTCTTTCTGCCAAATCTAGGTCCAAAATCACTTCATTGATACCAT
TATTGTACAACTTGAGCAAGTTGTCGATCAGCTCCTCAAATTGGTCCTCTGTAACGGATGACTCAACTTG
CACATTAACTTGAAGCTCAGTCGATTGAGTGAACTTGATCAGGTTGTGCAGCTGGTCAGCAGCATAGGGA
AACACGGCTTTTCCTACCAAACTCAAGGAATTATCAAACTCTGCAACACTTGCGTATGCAGGTAGCAAGG
GAAATGTCATACTTGAAGTCGGACAGTGAGTGTAGTCTTGAGAAATTCTGAAGCCGTATTTTTATTATCA
GTGAGTCAGTCATCAGGAGATCCTCTACGCCGGACGCATCGTGGCCGACCTGCAGGGGGGGGGGGGCGCT
GAGGTCTGCCTCGTGAAGAAGGTGTTGCTGACTCATACCAGGCCTGAATCGCCCCATCATCCAGCCAGAA
AGTGAGGGAGCCACGGTTGATGAGAGCTTTGTTGTAGGTGGACCAGTTGGTGATTTTGAACTTTTGCTTT
GCCACGGAACGGTCTGCGTTGTCGGGAAGATGCGTGATCTGATCCTTCAACTCAGCAAAAGTTCGATTTA
TTCAACAAAGCCGCCGTCCCGTCAAGTCAGCGTAATGCTCTGCCAGTGTTACAACCAATTAACCAATTCT
GATTAGAAAAACTCATCGAGCATCAAATGAAACTGCAATTTATTCATATCAGGATTATCAATACCATATT
TTTGAAAAAGCCGTTTCTGTAATGAAGGAGAAAACTCACCGAGGCAGTTCCATAGGATGGCAAGATCCTG
GTATCGGTCTGCGATTCCGACTCGTCCAACATCAATACAACCTATTAATTTCCCCTCGTCAAAAATAAGG
TTATCAAGTGAGAAATCACCATGAGTGACGACTGAATCCGGTGAGAATGGCAAAAGCTTATGCATTTCTT
TCCAGACTTGTTCAACAGGCCAGCCATTACGCTCGTCATCAAAATCACTCGCATCAACCAAACCGTTATT
CATTCGTGATTGCGCCTGAGCGAGACGAAATACGCGATCGCTGTTAAAAGGACAATTACAAACAGGAATC
GAATGCAACCGGCGCAGGAACACTGCCAGCGCATCAACAATATTTTCACCTGAATCAGGATATTCTTCTA
ATACCTGGAATGCTGTTTTCCCGGGGATCGCAGTGGTGAGTAACCATGCATCATCAGGAGTACGGATAAA
ATGCTTGATGGTCGGAAGAGGCATAAATTCCGTCAGCCAGTTTAGTCTGACCATCTCATCTGTAACATCA
TTGGCAACGCTACCTTTGCCATGTTTCAGAAACAACTCTGGCGCATCGGGCTTCCCATACAATCGATAGA
TTGTCGCACCTGATTGCCCGACATTATCGCGAGCCCATTTATACCCATATAAATCAGCATCCATGTTGGA
ATTTAATCGCGGCCTCGAGCAAGACGTTTCCCGTTGAATATGGCTCATAACACCCCTTGTATTACTGTTT
ATGTAAGCAGACAGTTTTATTGTTCATGATGATATATTTTTATCTTGTGCAATGTAACATCAGAGATTTT
GAGACACAACGTGGCTTTCCCCCCCCCCCCTGCAGGTCGGCATCACCGGCGCCACAGGTGCGGTTGCTGG
CGCCTATATCGCCGACATCACCGATGGGGAAGATCGGGCTCGCCACTTCGGGCTCATGAGCGCTTGTTTC
GGCGTGGGTATGGTGGCAGGCCCCGTGGCCGGGGGACTGTTGGGCGCCATCTCCTTGCATGCACCATTCC
TTGCGGCGGCGGTGCTCAACGGCCTCAACCTACTACTGGGCTGCTTCCTAATGCAGGAGTCGCATAAGGG
AGAGCGTCGAGTATCTATGATTGGAAGTATGGGAATGGTGATACCCGCATTCTTCAGTGTCTTGAGGTCT
CCTATCAGATTATGCCCAACTAAAGCAACCGGAGGAGGAGATTTCATGGTAAATTTCTCTGACTTTTGGT
CATCAGTAGACTCGAACTGTGAGACTATCTCGGTTATGACAGCAGAAATGTCCTTCTTGGAGACAGTAAA
TGAAGTCCCACCAATAAAGAAATCCTTGTTATCAGGAACAAACTTCTTGTTTCGAACTTTTTCGGTGCCT
TGAACTATAAAATGTAGAGTGGATATGTCGGGTAGGAATGGAGCGGGCAAATGCTTACCTTCTGGACCTT
CAAGAGGTATGTAGGGTTTGTAGATACTGATGCCAACTTCAGTGACAACGTTGCTATTTCGTTCAAACCA
TTCCGAATCCAGAGAAATCAAAGTTGTTTGTCTACTATTGATCCAAGCCAGTGCGGTCTTGAAACTGACA
ATAGTGTGCTCGTGTTTTGAGGTCATCTTTGTATGAATAAATCTAGTCTTTGATCTAAATAATCTTGACG
AGCCAGACGATAATACCAATCTAAACTCTTTAAACGTTAAAGGACAAGTATGTCTGCCTGTATTAAACCC
CAAATCAGCTCGTAGTCTGATCCTCATCAACTTGAGGGGCACTATCTTGTTTTAGAGAAATTTGCGGAGA
TGCGATATCGAGAAAAAGGTACGCTGATTTTAAACGTGAAATTTATCTCAAGATCTGCTGCCTCGCGCGT
TTCGGTGATGACGGTGAAAACCTCTGACACATGCAGCTCCCGGAGACGGTCACAGCTTGTCTGTAAGCGG
ATGCCGGGAGCAGACAAGCCCGTCAGGGCGCGTCAGCGGGTGTTGGCGGGTGTCGGGGCGCAGCCATGAC
CCAGTCACGTAGCGATAGCGGAGTGTATACTGGCTTAACTATGCGGCATCAGAGCAGATTGTACTGAGAG
TGCACCATATGCGGTGTGAAATACCGCACAGATGCGTAAGGAGAAAATACCGCATCAGGCGCTCTTCCGC
TTCCTCGCTCACTGACTCGCTGCGCTCGGTCGTTCGGCTGCGGCGAGCGGTATCAGCTCACTCAAAGGCG
GTAATACGGTTATCCACAGAATCAGGGGATAACGCAGGAAAGAACATGTGAGCAAAAGGCCAGCAAAAGG
CCAGGAACCGTAAAAAGGCCGCGTTGCTGGCGTTTTTCCATAGGCTCCGCCCCCCTGACGAGCATCACAA
AAATCGACGCTCAAGTCAGAGGTGGCGAAACCCGACAGGACTATAAAGATACCAGGCGTTTCCCCCTGGA
AGCTCCCTCGTGCGCTCTCCTGTTCCGACCCTGCCGCTTACCGGATACCTGTCCGCCTTTCTCCCTTCGG
GAAGCGTGGCGCTTTCTCATAGCTCACGCTGTAGGTATCTCAGTTCGGTGTAGGTCGTTCGCTCCAAGCT
GGGCTGTGTGCACGAACCCCCCGTTCAGCCCGACCGCTGCGCCTTATCCGGTAACTATCGTCTTGAGTCC
AACCCGGTAAGACACGACTTATCGCCACTGGCAGCAGCCACTGGTAACAGGATTAGCAGAGCGAGGTATG
TAGGCGGTGCTACAGAGTTCTTGAAGTGGTGGCCTAACTACGGCTACACTAGAAGGACAGTATTTGGTAT
CTGCGCTCTGCTGAAGCCAGTTACCTTCGGAAAAAGAGTTGGTAGCTCTTGATCCGGCAAACAAACCACC
GCTGGTAGCGGTGGTTTTTTTGTTTGCAAGCAGCAGATTACGCGCAGAAAAAAAGGATCTCAAGAAGATC
CTTTGATCTTTTCTACGGGGTCTGACGCTCAGTGGAACGAAAACTCACGTTAAGGGATTTTGGTCATGAG
ATTATCAAAAAGGATCTTCACCTAGATCCTTTTAAATTAAAAATGAAGTTTTAAATCAATCTAAAGTATA
TATGAGTAAACTTGGTCTGACAGTTACCAATGCTTAATCAGTGAGGCACCTATCTCAGCGATCTGTCTAT
TTCGTTCATCCATAGTTGCCTGACTCCCCGTCGTGTAGATAACTACGATACGGGAGGGCTTACCATCTGG
CCCCAGTGCTGCAATGATACCGCGAGACCCACGCTCACCGGCTCCAGATTTATCAGCAATAAACCAGCCA
GCCGGAAGGGCCGAGCGCAGAAGTGGTCCTGCAACTTTATCCGCCTCCATCCAGTCTATTAATTGTTGCC
GGGAAGCTAGAGTAAGTAGTTCGCCAGTTAATAGTTTGCGCAACGTTGTTGCCATTGCTGCAGGCATCGT
GGTGTCACGCTCGTCGTTTGGTATGGCTTCATTCAGCTCCGGTTCCCAACGATCAAGGCGAGTTACATGA
TCCCCCATGTTGTGCAAAAAAGCGGTTAGCTCCTTCGGTCCTCCGATCGTTGTCAGAAGTAAGTTGGCCG
CAGTGTTATCACTCATGGTTATGGCAGCACTGCATAATTCTCTTACTGTCATGCCATCCGTAAGATGCTT
TTCTGTGACTGGTGAGTACTCAACCAAGTCATTCTGAGAATAGTGTATGCGGCGACCGAGTTGCTCTTGC
CCGGCGTCAACACGGGATAATACCGCGCCACATAGCAGAACTTTAAAAGTGCTCATCATTGGAAAACGTT
CTTCGGGGCGAAAACTCTCAAGGATCTTACCGCTGTTGAGATCCAGTTCGATGTAACCCACTCGTGCACC
CAACTGATCTTCAGCATCTTTTACTTTCACCAGCGTTTCTGGGTGAGCAAAAACAGGAAGGCAAAATGCC
GCAAAAAAGGGAATAAGGGCGACACGGAAATGTTGAATACTCATACTCTTCCTTTTTCAATATTATTGAA
GCATTTATCAGGGTTATTGTCTCATGAGCGGATACATATTTGAATGTATTTAGAAAAATAAACAAATAGG
GGTTCCGCGCACATTTCCCCGAAAAGTGCCACCTGACGTCTAAGAAACCATTATTATCATGACATTAACC
TATAAAAATAGGCGTATCACGAGGCCCTTTCGTCTTCAAGAATTAATTCTCATGTTTGACAGCTTATCAT
CGATAAGCTGACTCATGTTGGTATTGTGAAATAGACGCAGATCGGGAACACTGAAAAATAACAGTTATTA
TTCGGAGCTCTGTGTGGAATTGTGAGCGGATAAC
Features (pLannotate 1.2.2; 24 found; start..end, strand, type, name):
     12..191     +  promoter       AOX1 promoter (fragment): Pichia pastoris AOX1; inducible promoter, regulated by methanol
    191..1222    +  CDS            npgA: PPTA_EMENI - Also known as cfwA. Experimental evidence at protein level: Swiss-Prot protein existence level 1. Transfers the 4'-phosphopantetheine moiety from coenzyme A to a Ser of an acyl-carrier-protein. The enzyme is able to transfer the cofactor to a broad range of enzymes with acyl- or peptidyl-carrier protein domains. Required for primary biological processes such as growth and asexual/sexual development, and activates target enzymes involved in the synthesis of metabolites such as fatty acids, polyketides and nonribosomal peptides, lysine, siderophore, penicillin, sterigmatocystin, sha
   1223..1240    +  CDS            capTEV™ (fragment): composite tag for in vivo biotinylation, TEV protease cleavage, and 6xHis tagging
   1251..1316    +  CDS            AOX1 (fragment): ALOX1_KOMPC - Experimental evidence at protein level: Swiss-Prot protein existence level 1. Major isoform of alcohol oxidase, which catalyzes the oxidation of methanol to formaldehyde and hydrogen peroxide, the first step in the methanol utilization pathway of methylotrophic yeasts. From Komagataella phaffii (strain ATCC 76273 / CBS 7435 / CECT 11047 / NRRL Y-11430 / Wegner 21-1) (Yeast) (Pichia pastoris).
   1320..1566    +  terminator     AOX1 terminator: Pichia pastoris AOX1; transcription terminator for AOX1
   1578..1600    +  protein_bind   lac operator (fragment): The lac repressor binds to the lac operator to inhibit transcription in E. coli. This inhibition can be relieved by adding lactose or isopropyl-β-D-thiogalactopyranoside (IPTG). lac repressor encoded by lacI
   1608..1787    +  promoter       AOX1 promoter (fragment): Pichia pastoris AOX1; inducible promoter, regulated by methanol
   1787..7192    +  CDS            atX: ATX_ASPTN - Also known as pksM From Aspergillus terreus (strain NIH 2624 / FGSC A1156).
   7214..7231    +  CDS            capTEV™ (fragment): composite tag for in vivo biotinylation, TEV protease cleavage, and 6xHis tagging
   7242..7307    +  CDS            AOX1 (fragment): ALOX1_KOMPC - Experimental evidence at protein level: Swiss-Prot protein existence level 1. Major isoform of alcohol oxidase, which catalyzes the oxidation of methanol to formaldehyde and hydrogen peroxide, the first step in the methanol utilization pathway of methylotrophic yeasts. From Komagataella phaffii (strain ATCC 76273 / CBS 7435 / CECT 11047 / NRRL Y-11430 / Wegner 21-1) (Yeast) (Pichia pastoris).
   7311..7557    +  terminator     AOX1 terminator: Pichia pastoris AOX1; transcription terminator for AOX1
   7646..7939    +  CDS            TcR (fragment): tetracycline efflux protein; tet; confers resistance to tetracycline
   7976..10510   -  CDS            PpHIS4: multifunctional enzyme, required for histidine biosynthesis; Pichia pastoris HIS4; auxotrophic marker for Pichia pastoris
  10636..10782   -  CDS            TRA2_ECOLX (fragment): Protein predicted: Swiss-Prot protein existence level 4. Required for transposition of transposon Tn903. From Escherichia coli.
  10923..11738   -  CDS            KanR: aminoglycoside phosphotransferase; aph(3')-Ia; confers resistance to kanamycin in bacteria or G418 (Geneticin®) in eukaryotes
  11868..12120   +  CDS            TcR (fragment): tetracycline efflux protein; tet; confers resistance to tetracycline
  12117..12865   +  misc_feature   AOX1 3' fragment: region downstream of Pichia pastoris AOX1 gene
  12867..12907   +  CDS            rop (fragment): Rop protein, which maintains plasmids at low copy number; rop
  13009..13149   +  misc_feature   bom: basis of mobility region from pBR322
  13335..13923   -  rep_origin     ori: high-copy-number ColE1/pMB1/pBR322/pUC origin of replication
  14094..14954   -  CDS            AmpR: β-lactamase; bla; confers resistance to ampicillin, carbenicillin, and related antibiotics
  14955..15059   -  promoter       AmpR promoter: bla
  15176..15199   +  promoter       tet promoter (fragment): E. coli promoter for tetracycline efflux protein gene
  15276..4       +  protein_bind   lac operator (fragment) (across the origin): The lac repressor binds to the lac operator to inhibit transcription in E. coli. This inhibition can be relieved by adding lactose or isopropyl-β-D-thiogalactopyranoside (IPTG). lac repressor encoded by lacI
