[The description below was written by a language model from this plasmid's Addgene catalogue record and pLannotate feature annotations shown in this document.]
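Description:
pK_lacO-cP-AOX1-AtX+NpgA is a yeast expression plasmid built on the Invitrogen pPIC3.5K backbone for Pichia pastoris (Komagataella phaffii). It is propagated in E. coli through a ColE1/pMB1-type origin, with ampicillin (bla) and kanamycin (aph(3')-Ia) resistance. In yeast, the P. pastoris HIS4 gene serves as the auxotrophic marker. The kanamycin gene can also confer G418 resistance in eukaryotes, a property used in pPIC3.5K-type vectors to screen for multicopy integrants. No yeast replication origin is annotated. The backbone keeps the AOX1 3' fragment, consistent with genomic integration rather than episomal maintenance. Remnants of pBR322 (tet gene fragments, bom, a rop fragment) are also present.

The payload consists of two parallel expression cassettes assembled by Gibson cloning. Each begins with a lac operator fragment placed just upstream of a short (about 180 bp) fragment of the AOX1 promoter. This matches the "lacO-cP-AOX1" in the name, which suggests a core AOX1 promoter fused to lacO sites. Such an arrangement would be expected to depend on a lacO-binding regulator supplied elsewhere, but the record does not describe one. One cassette encodes NpgA, the broad-specificity 4'-phosphopantetheinyl transferase from Aspergillus nidulans. The other encodes AtX, an Aspergillus terreus protein also known as pksM. Both open reading frames carry a C-terminal 6xHis tag and end in an AOX1 terminator. NpgA activates carrier-protein domains of polyketide synthases, so its co-expression presumably converts AtX to its active holo form. The associated publication concerns ethanol-driven production of acetyl-CoA-derived compounds in a Crabtree-negative yeast, and this plasmid supplies the biosynthetic enzymes for that system.
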