Addgene plasmid #126727: pK_lacO-cP-AOX1-AtX+NpgA
Purpose: yeast plasmid overexpressing AtX and NpgA
Depositing lab: Menghao Cai. Depositing organization: East China University of Science and Technology. Publication: Engineered ethanol-driven biosynthetic system for improving production of acetyl-CoA derived drugs in Crabtree-negative yeast. Liu Y, Bai C, Liu Q, Xu Q, Qian Z, Peng Q, Yu J, Xu M, Zhou X, Zhang Y, Cai M. Metab Eng. 2019 Jul;54:275-284. doi: 10.1016/j.ymben.2019.05.001. Epub 2019 May 9. PubMed 31077813.
Backbone
  Vector backbone: pPIC3.5K
  Backbone manufacturer: Invitrogen
  Backbone size w/o insert (bp): 9004
  Vector type: Yeast Expression
  Selectable markers: HIS4
Growth in bacteria
  Bacterial resistance: Ampicillin and Kanamycin, 100 & 50 μg/mL
  Growth temperature: 37°C
  Growth strain: DH5alpha
  Copy number: Unknown
Gene/Insert
  Gene/Insert name: atX,npgA
  Species: Aspergillus terreus, Aspergillus nidulans
  Insert size (bp): 6459
  GenBank ID: D85860.2 BN001301.1
  Tag / fusion protein: 6xHis (C terminal on insert)
  Cloning method: Gibson Cloning
Terms and licenses: Academic/Nonprofit Terms; Industry Terms: Not Available to Industry
How to cite: pK_lacO-cP-AOX1-AtX+NpgA was a gift from Menghao Cai (Addgene plasmid # 126727 ; http://n2t.net/addgene:126727 ; RRID:Addgene_126727)
